>Addgene plasmid #237515 | pUC19::ZmUBI-RWT4Ca_noKDup | addgene full sequence | sequence record 472255 | Addgene NGS Result
TTGAGATCCTTTTTTTCTGCGCGTAATCTGCTGCTTGCAAACAAAAAAACCACCGCTACCAGCGGTGGTT
TGTTTGCCGGATCAAGAGCTACCAACTCTTTTTCCGAAGGTAACTGGCTTCAGCAGAGCGCAGATACCAA
ATACTGTTCTTCTAGTGTAGCCGTAGTTAGGCCACCACTTCAAGAACTCTGTAGCACCGCCTACATACCT
CGCTCTGCTAATCCTGTTACCAGTGGCTGCTGCCAGTGGCGATAAGTCGTGTCTTACCGGGTTGGACTCA
AGACGATAGTTACCGGATAAGGCGCAGCGGTCGGGCTGAACGGGGGGTTCGTGCACACAGCCCAGCTTGG
AGCGAACGACCTACACCGAACTGAGATACCTACAGCGTGAGCTATGAGAAAGCGCCACGCTTCCCGAAGG
GAGAAAGGCGGACAGGTATCCGGTAAGCGGCAGGGTCGGAACAGGAGAGCGCACGAGGGAGCTTCCAGGG
GGAAACGCCTGGTATCTTTATAGTCCTGTCGGGTTTCGCCACCTCTGACTTGAGCGTCGATTTTTGTGAT
GCTCGTCAGGGGGGCGGAGCCTATGGAAAAACGCCAGCAACGCGGCCTTTTTACGGTTCCTGGCCTTTTG
CTGGCCTTTTGCTCACATGTTCTTTCCTGCGTTATCCCCTGATTCTGTGGATAACCGTATTACCGCCTTT
GAGTGAGCTGATACCGCTCGCCGCAGCCGAACGACCGAGCGCAGCGAGTCAGTGAGCGAGGAAGCGGAAG
AGCGCCCAATACGCAAACCGCCTCTCCCCGCGCGTTGGCCGATTCATTAATGCAGCTGGCACGACAGGTT
TCCCGACTGGAAAGCGGGCAGTGAGCGCAACGCAATTAATGTGAGTTAGCTCACTCATTAGGCACCCCAG
GCTTTACACTTTATGCTTCCGGCTCGTATGTTGTGTGGAATTGTGAGCGGATAACAATTTCACACAGGAA
ACAGCTATGACCATGATTACGCCAAGCTTTGCAGCGTGACCCGGTCGTGCCCCTCTCTAGAGATAATGAG
CATTGCATGTCTAAGTTATAAAAAATTACCACATATTTTTTTTGTCACACTTGTTTGAAGTGCAGTTTAT
CTATCTTTATACATATATTTAAACTTTACTCTACGAATAATATAATCTATAGTACTACAATAATATCAGT
GTTTTAGAGAATCATATAAATGAACAGTTAGACATGGTCTAAAGGACAATTGAGTATTTTGACAACAGGA
CTCTACAGTTTTATCTTTTTAGTGTGCATGTGTTCTCCTTTTTTTTTGCAAATAGCTTCACCTATATAAT
ACTTCATCCATTTTATTAGTACATCCATTTAGGGTTTAGGGTTAATGGTTTTTATAGACTAATTTTTTTA
GTACATCTATTTTATTCTATTTTAGCCTCTAAATTAAGAAAACTAAAACTCTATTTTAGTTTTTTTATTT
AATAATTTAGATATAAAATAGAATAAAATAAAGTGACTAAAAATTAAACAAATACCCTTTAAGAAATTAA
AAAAACTAAGGAAACATTTTTCTTGTTTCGAGTAGATAATGCCAGCCTGTTAAACGCCGTCGACGAGTCT
AACGGACACCAACCAGCGAACCAGCAGCGTCGCGTCGGGCCAAGCGAAGCAGACGGCACGGCATCTCTGT
CGCTGCCTCTGGACCCCTCTCGAGAGTTCCGCTCCACCGTTGGACTTGCTCCGCTGTCGGCATCCAGAAA
TTGCGTGGCGGAGCGGCAGACGTGAGCCGGCACGGCAGGCGGCCTCCTCCTCCTCTCACGGCACCGGCAG
CTACGGGGGATTCCTTTCCCACCGCTCCTTCGCTTTCCCTTCCTCGCCCGCCGTAATAAATAGACACCCC
CTCCACACCCTCTTTCCCCAACCTCGTGTTGTTCGGAGCGCACACACACACAACCAGATCTCCCCCAAAT
CCACCCGTCGGCACCTCCGCTTCAAGGTACGCCGCTCGTCCTCCCCCCCCCCCCCTCTCTACCTTCTCTA
GATCGGCGTTCCGGTCCATGGTTAGGGCCCGGTAGTTCTACTTCTGTTCATGTTTGTGTTAGATCCGTGT
TTGTGTTAGATCCGTGCTGCTAGCGTTCGTACACGGATGCGACCTGTACGTCAGACACGTTCTGATTGCT
AACTTGCCAGTGTTTCTCTTTGGGGAATCCTGGGATGGCTCTAGCCGTTCCGCAGACGGGATCGATTTCA
TGATTTTTTTTGTTTCGTTGCATAGGGTTTGGTTTGCCCTTTTCCTTTATTTCAATATATGCCGTGCACT
TGTTTGTCGGGTCATCTTTTCATGCTTTTTTTTGTCTTGGTTGTGATGATGTGGTCTGGTTGGGCGGTCG
TTCTAGATCGGAGTAGAATTCTGTTTCAAACTACCTGGTGGATTTATTAATTTTGGATCTGTATGTGTGT
GCCATACATATTCATAGTTACGAATTGAAGATGATGGATGGAAATATCGATCTAGGATAGGTATACATGT
TGATGCGGGTTTTACTGATGCATATACAGAGATGCTTTTTGTTCGCTTGGTTGTGATGATGTGGTGTGGT
TGGGCGGTCGTTCATTCGTTCTAGATCGGAGTAGAATACTGTTTCAAACTACCTGGTGTATTTATTAATT
TTGGAACTGTATGTGTGTGTCATACATCTTCATAGTTACGAGTTTAAGATGGATGGAAATATCGATCTAG
GATAGGTATACATGTTGATGTGGGTTTTACTGATGCATATACATGATGGCATATGCAGCATCTATTCATA
TGCTCTAACCTTGAGTACCTATCTATTATAATAAACAAGTATGTTTTATAATTATTTTGATCTTGATATA
CTTGGATGATGGCATATGCAGCAGCTATATGTGGATTTTTTTAGCCCTGCCTTCATACGCTATTTATTTG
CTTGGTACTGTTTCTTTTGTCGATGCTCACCCTGTTGTTTGGTGTTACTTCTGCAGACTAGAGTTATCAA
CAAGTTTGTACAAAAAAGCAGGCTCCACCATGGAAGGCAAAATTTGTGCACAAATGGACGGCTACGAGTT
CCAGCGTGCTGAGCTTGATGCATTGGAGAGAGTTGTTAGAGATACCTCTGCCGAGCCAATGTCCTTGACA
CTGCCCCTTTTGCGTCATATCACAAATGATTTCTCAGATGAATCCAGGATCGGACGTGGAGGATTCGCTG
TTGTCTATCTTGGTGTTTTGCCATCCGGCCTGAGAATAGCTGTTAAGAGGTTGTCAAATATAGCTTATAT
GAATGAAAGTGCATTCCAGAACGAAGTATTCATCACAATGAAAGCCACACATAAAAATACAGTGAGATTC
ATGGGATACTGCTCACAGATTCAAGGCAAACTAATAGAACATGATGGACAACATGTCTTTGCACAGCTTG
AAGAGAGGCTAATTTGTGTGGAATACGCACCTAAGGGAACATTAGACGCTCACATCGGAGATTATGGTGA
ACTGGACTGGAACCAAAGATATCAGATTCTGAAAGGCATATGTCAGGGTTTACATCATCTACATGACGAA
ATGCATGTCTTTCATGGAGATATCAAACCCGCCAACATTCTTATCGGCGATAACCTAGTTCCTAAAATCT
ATGATTTCGGATTGAGTCAAATGTTCGAGGAGGAGGAAACGGAAAGAATTGTGGAAAACATTGCCGGTAC
ATTCGGCTACATGGCACCTGAGTTCTGTACAAACAACATGGTATCCTTCAAGGCCGAGATTTACAGTTTA
GGCGTTGTAATAGGAGAACTTCTTATCGGTAAAAAAGGATGGTTTGACGAGGACGTGCGGAAGCTTTTTG
TTCAGCAGTTGAAAGGCCTTCGCAAAACTTTGGTGAAGGAAGGCGCGTTTTCCAGCTGGGAGAATAAATA
CCATCAAGTGCGCACGTGTATGGAGATTGGTCAGGATTGCATCGATCCAAATCCTCATAAACGGCCTACG
CTTCTCGAAATTATTCAACGCCTTAACGAAGCCGAAGACATGAATTATAGTGCGGCATCACTCTGGCAGG
TTCAGTCTGGTGATGAAGAATCAGATCTCTCCGATACTGAAGCGTTGGAGACAGAGACCACGAGCGAGTT
TCTTCCGTCCGATGAAGAACCGGCGTCCGTCGGTAAGACCGGCGAGACCTCTACACAGGAACCGGACAAA
CCCGATCTTATATCTAAACTTCCCGCTTCGGTTGACCTTTCTGATCTCAAGGTGCTTGAAAAGATAACCG
ATGATTTTAGCCATGAGAGAATAGTCGGGAAAGACGGGACTTTTAAAGGATGCCATAAGGCTTTCGTTTA
TAAAGGTGACATTCCTCTGAGGGAGATGATTGCAGTTAAACGGCTCATTGGTGTTGAGATACCCTTCGAG
AAGTTCAAGAGAGAGGCTGAACAATTCATCAGTTTGGATCATAAGAACATAGTTAAGGTTGCAAGTTATT
GCCACGACCAGAGCCGGGGACATAGACTCGTCCAGTTCAAGGGGAAGCCTCTGCCCCAACTTTTTAATGG
GCCTGAGCAACTGTTGTGTTACGAGTACATGCACAATGGTTCTCTTAGAGATTACTTGATGGGCCAAGGC
TCCCGGGTCATAGATTGGCAGATGCGGTACAAGCTGATAAAAGGGACCTGCGCAGGCTTGCATTATCTTC
ATAAGGGTCGCGCAGGATGTCCGATCGTTCACCTTAATCTGAGTCCCAGCAACGTGCTTTTGGATCATAA
TTACATTCCGCGGATAACTGGCTTCGACTTTTCCAAGCTTATAGGAGAAAAAAACACTAAATCTGTGGTC
TTGAAGCTCAATGGACCCATCGCTTATCTGCCCCCCGACTTCTTCCACAGCAAAGGTACAGATCTCAAGT
ACCTGGCGACAGTTGATATATACTCTTTGGGCCTGATGATACTCGAGATTGCAACACAGCAGGAAATCAA
GGGCATACATGGTGTTCTGATAAAGTCAATCGAGGAAAACTGGCGGGAAGAGTCCCAAATCACACGCCTC
TATACCTCTCTTGGGGCTGATGAGCTGAGGCAGGTGAAGATGTGTATTGATATAGGACTTGACTGTGTCA
AGAGTAACCCAGAGAAGCGCCCCACTGCAGGAGCAATTATGTTGTGGCTTGATAAAGAATCTAAGCCAGT
CCCCGTGTCACGGGCCGGAGCGGGCGTTTTGCCACGGCCCCCAGTTCCGACCAACATCAACCATGCGGGG
CGCATCCAGGGTATCCCAATCGAGAAATCACAAGTCCTTATTCCTTCATTCGCTTGTAATGAATATAGCT
CTGTCAAAATTCAAAATTTGCACTTGCTGCTCTTTATGGGTAGCGACTACAAGGACCACGACGGTGACTA
CAAGGACCACGACATCGACTACAAGGACGACGACGACAAGATCACCCAGCTTTCTTGTACAAAGTGGTTG
ATAACAGCGGGTTAATTAACATCTTTTACCCATACGATGTTCCTGACTATGCGGGCTATCCCTATGACGT
CCCGGACTATGCAGGATCCTATCCATATGACGTTCCAGATTACGCTGCTCAGTGCAGCGCTTAGAGCTCG
AATTTCCCCGATCGTTCAAACATTTGGCAATAAAGTTTCTTAAGATTGAATCCTGTTGCCGGTCTTGCGA
TGATTATCATATAATTTCTGTTGAATTACGTTAAGCATGTAATAATTAACATGTAATGCATGACGTTATT
TATGAGATGGGTTTTTATGATTAGAGTCCCGCAATTATACATTTAATACGCGATAGAAAACAAAATATAG
CGCGCAAACTAGGATAAATTATCGCGCGCGGTGTCATCTATGTTACTAGATCGGGAATTAGCACTAGAGG
ATCCCCGGGTACCGAGCTCGAATTCACTGGCCGTCGTTTTACAACGTCGTGACTGGGAAAACCCTGGCGT
TACCCAACTTAATCGCCTTGCAGCACATCCCCCTTTCGCCAGCTGGCGTAATAGCGAAGAGGCCCGCACC
GATCGCCCTTCCCAACAGTTGCGCAGCCTGAATGGCGAATGGCGCCTGATGCGGTATTTTCTCCTTACGC
ATCTGTGCGGTATTTCACACCGCATATGGTGCACTCTCAGTACAATCTGCTCTGATGCCGCATAGTTAAG
CCAGCCCCGACACCCGCCAACACCCGCTGACGCGCCCTGACGGGCTTGTCTGCTCCCGGCATCCGCTTAC
AGACAAGCTGTGACCGTCTCCGGGAGCTGCATGTGTCAGAGGTTTTCACCGTCATCACCGAAACGCGCGA
GACGAAAGGGCCTCGTGATACGCCTATTTTTATAGGTTAATGTCATGATAATAATGGTTTCTTAGACGTC
AGGTGGCACTTTTCGGGGAAATGTGCGCGGAACCCCTATTTGTTTATTTTTCTAAATACATTCAAATATG
TATCCGCTCATGAGACAATAACCCTGATAAATGCTTCAATAATATTGAAAAAGGAAGAGTATGAGTATTC
AACATTTCCGTGTCGCCCTTATTCCCTTTTTTGCGGCATTTTGCCTTCCTGTTTTTGCTCACCCAGAAAC
GCTGGTGAAAGTAAAAGATGCTGAAGATCAGTTGGGTGCACGAGTGGGTTACATCGAACTGGATCTCAAC
AGCGGTAAGATCCTTGAGAGTTTTCGCCCCGAAGAACGTTTTCCAATGATGAGCACTTTTAAAGTTCTGC
TATGTGGCGCGGTATTATCCCGTATTGACGCCGGGCAAGAGCAACTCGGTCGCCGCATACACTATTCTCA
GAATGACTTGGTTGAGTACTCACCAGTCACAGAAAAGCATCTTACGGATGGCATGACAGTAAGAGAATTA
TGCAGTGCTGCCATAACCATGAGTGATAACACTGCGGCCAACTTACTTCTGACAACGATCGGAGGACCGA
AGGAGCTAACCGCTTTTTTGCACAACATGGGGGATCATGTAACTCGCCTTGATCGTTGGGAACCGGAGCT
GAATGAAGCCATACCAAACGACGAGCGTGACACCACGATGCCTGTAGCAATGGCAACAACGTTGCGCAAA
CTATTAACTGGCGAACTACTTACTCTAGCTTCCCGGCAACAATTAATAGACTGGATGGAGGCGGATAAAG
TTGCAGGACCACTTCTGCGCTCGGCCCTTCCGGCTGGCTGGTTTATTGCTGATAAATCTGGAGCCGGTGA
GCGTGGGTCTCGCGGTATCATTGCAGCACTGGGGCCAGATGGTAAGCCCTCCCGTATCGTAGTTATCTAC
ACGACGGGGAGTCAGGCAACTATGGATGAACGAAATAGACAGATCGCTGAGATAGGTGCCTCACTGATTA
AGCATTGGTAACTGTCAGACCAAGTTTACTCATATATACTTTAGATTGATTTAAAACTTCATTTTTAATT
TAAAAGGATCTAGGTGAAGATCCTTTTTGATAATCTCATGACCAAAATCCCTTAACGTGAGTTTTCGTTC
CACTGAGCGTCAGACCCCGTAGAAAAGATCAAAGGATCTTC
Features (pLannotate 1.2.2; 17 found; start..end, strand, type, name):
      1..589     +  rep_origin     ori: high-copy-number ColE1/pMB1/pBR322/pUC origin of replication
    772..864     +  CDS            lacI (fragment): lac repressor; lacI; The lac repressor binds to the lac operator to inhibit transcription in E. coli. This inhibition can be relieved by adding lactose or isopropyl-β-D-thiogalactopyranoside (IPTG).
    877..898     +  protein_bind   CAP binding site: CAP binding activates transcription in the presence of cAMP. E. coli catabolite activator protein
    913..943     +  promoter       lac promoter: promoter for the E. coli lac operon
    951..967     +  protein_bind   lac operator: The lac repressor binds to the lac operator to inhibit transcription in E. coli. This inhibition can be relieved by adding lactose or isopropyl-β-D-thiogalactopyranoside (IPTG). lac repressor encoded by lacI
   1010..2996    +  promoter       Ubi promoter: maize polyubiquitin gene promoter
   3010..3034    +  protein_bind   attB1: mutant version of attB; recombination site for the Gateway® BP reaction BP Clonase™
   5410..5430    +  CDS            FLAG (fragment): FLAG® epitope tag, followed by an enterokinase cleavage site
   5434..5458    -  protein_bind   attB2: mutant version of attB; recombination site for the Gateway® BP reaction BP Clonase™
   5487..5576    +  CDS            3xHA: three tandem HA epitope tags
   5610..5862    +  terminator     NOS terminator: nopaline synthase terminator and poly(A) signal
   5874..5905    -  misc_feature   MCS (fragment): pUC18/19 multiple cloning site
   5902..6059    +  CDS            lacZα (fragment): LacZα fragment of β-galactosidase; lacZ fragment
   6065..6164    -  misc_feature   bom (fragment): basis of mobility region from pBR322
   6266..6301    -  CDS            rop (fragment): Rop protein, which maintains plasmids at low copy number; rop
   6396..6500    +  promoter       AmpR promoter: bla
   6501..7361    +  CDS            AmpR: β-lactamase; bla; confers resistance to ampicillin, carbenicillin, and related antibiotics
