[The description below was written by a language model from this plasmid's Addgene catalogue record and pLannotate feature annotations shown in this document.]
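Description:
pUC19::ZmUBI-RWT4Ca_noKDup is a 7.5 kb plant expression plasmid built on a pUC19 backbone that carries a maize ubiquitin promoter cassette. It is intended for transient expression in protoplasts rather than for Agrobacterium-mediated delivery, as no T-DNA borders or plant selectable marker are annotated. In E. coli it replicates from the high-copy ColE1/pUC origin and is selected with ampicillin through the β-lactamase gene under its native promoter. Remnants of the pUC19 lac region (CAP site, lac promoter and operator, lacZα and polylinker fragments) flank the cassette and have no evident role in the plant expression function.

The payload is a variant of Rwt4 from bread wheat (Triticum aestivum), a tandem kinase that the associated study reports binds a fungal effector directly to activate defense. In this version the KDup region has been removed, so it presumably serves as a deletion mutant for testing that region's contribution to RWT4 function. The coding sequence was introduced by Gateway cloning and lies between attB1 and attB2 sites, directly downstream of the roughly 2 kb maize polyubiquitin (Ubi) promoter, which gives strong constitutive expression in cereal cells. The insert itself is not annotated in the feature table. A FLAG tag fragment is detected just before attB2, and a 3xHA epitope tag follows attB2. This arrangement suggests a C-terminally tagged protein for immunodetection or pull-down, although the record does not confirm the reading frame. The nopaline synthase (NOS) terminator provides transcription termination and polyadenylation.
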