Addgene plasmid #237515: pUC19::ZmUBI-RWT4Ca_noKDup
Purpose: Protoplast expression
Depositing lab: Gitta Coaker. Depositing organization: University of California, Davis. Publication: Wheat tandem kinase RWT4 directly binds a fungal effector to activate defense. Sung YC, Li Y, Bernasconi Z, Baik S, Asuke S, Keller B, Fahima T, Coaker G. Nat Genet. 2025 Apr 14. doi: 10.1038/s41588-025-02162-w. PubMed 40229601.
Backbone
  Vector backbone: pUC19::ZmUBi
  Vector type: Plant Expression
Growth in bacteria
  Bacterial resistance: Ampicillin, 100 μg/mL
  Growth temperature: 37°C
  Growth strain: DH5alpha
  Copy number: High Copy
Gene/Insert
  Gene/Insert name: Rwt4Ca_noKDup
  Species: Triticum aestivum
  Mutation: Removed KDup region
  Cloning method: Gateway Cloning
Terms and licenses: Academic/Nonprofit Terms; Industry Terms: Not Available to Industry
Depositor comments: Please visit https://doi.org/10.1101/2024.04.30.591956 for bioRxiv preprint.
How to cite: pUC19::ZmUBI-RWT4Ca_noKDup was a gift from Gitta Coaker (Addgene plasmid # 237515 ; http://n2t.net/addgene:237515 ; RRID:Addgene_237515)
